Addgene plasmid #151979: pGBW-m4133382
Purpose: Mammalian expression plasmid for SARS-CoV-2 leader protein
Depositing lab: Ginkgo Bioworks & Benjie Chen. Depositing organization: Ginkgo Bioworks.
Backbone
  Vector backbone: pTwist_CMV_6
  Backbone size w/o insert (bp): 4180
  Vector type: Mammalian Expression
Growth in bacteria
  Bacterial resistance: Ampicillin, 100 μg/mL
  Growth temperature: 37°C
  Growth strain: DH5alpha
  Copy number: High Copy
Gene/Insert
  Gene/Insert name: SARS-CoV-2 leader protein
  Species: Severe acute respiratory syndrome coronavirus 2
  Insert size (bp): 536
  Mutation: wt
  Entrez Gene: ORF1ab (a.k.a. GU280_gp01)
  Promoter: CMV
  Tag / fusion protein: Cleavable TEV;6xHis-003 (C terminal on backbone)
  Cloning method: Unknown
Resource information
  A portion of this plasmid was derived from a plasmid made by: GinkgoBioworks
Depositor comments: NCBI reference sequence: YP_009725297.1
How to cite: pGBW-m4133382 was a gift from Ginkgo Bioworks & Benjie Chen (Addgene plasmid # 151979 ; http://n2t.net/addgene:151979 ; RRID:Addgene_151979)
