[The description below was written by a language model from this plasmid's Addgene catalogue record and pLannotate feature annotations shown in this document.]
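Description:
pGBW-m4133382 is a mammalian expression plasmid built on the pTwist_CMV_6 backbone and carrying the wild-type SARS-CoV-2 leader protein, the N-terminal cleavage product (nsp1) of the ORF1ab replicase polyprotein. It is propagated in E. coli as a high-copy plasmid through a ColE1/pUC-type origin and selected with ampicillin via a full-length β-lactamase gene. A short additional bla fragment in the feature table appears to be a backbone remnant rather than a functional marker. The deposited full sequence is 4,767 nt, roughly consistent with the stated 4,180 bp backbone plus a 536 bp insert.

The coding region sits at the start of the annotated sequence. The annotation tool matched it to the SARS-CoV-2 replicase polyprotein 1a. The nsp10 function text attached to that hit is generic text from the polyprotein entry and does not describe this insert, which the catalogue identifies as the leader protein. Expression is driven by the human CMV immediate-early enhancer with CMV promoter elements, which the tool annotates as a truncated CMVd2 form. The open reading frame continues into a backbone-encoded C-terminal 6xHis tag, which the catalogue describes as removable by TEV protease, although the TEV site is not separately annotated. An SV40 polyadenylation signal is annotated downstream, listed on the opposite strand.

The expression unit is flanked by 5' and 3' β-globin insulator elements, T7 and rrnG terminators and a synthetic poly(A) signal, which help isolate it from transcription elsewhere in the backbone. The construct suits transient expression of the viral protein in mammalian cells, with His-tag detection or affinity purification. The record does not describe any specific experiments.
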