Features (pLannotate 1.2.2; 17 found; start..end, strand, type, name):
      5..544     +  CDS            R1A_SARS2 (fragment) (sequence partly withheld): Experimental evidence at protein level: Swiss-Prot protein existence level 1. [Non-structural protein 10]: Plays a pivotal role in viral transcription by stimulating both nsp14 3'-5' exoribonuclease and nsp16 2'-O-methyltransferase activities. Therefore plays an essential role in viral mRNAs cap methylation. From Severe acute respiratory syndrome coronavirus 2 (2019-nCoV) (SARS-CoV-2).
    566..583     +  CDS            6xHis: 6xHis affinity tag
    636..757     -  polyA_signal   SV40 poly(A) signal: SV40 polyadenylation signal
    780..849     -  CDS            large T antigen (fragment): large T antigen from SV40 (simian virus 40)
    872..918     +  terminator     T7 terminator: transcription terminator for bacteriophage T7 RNA polymerase
    948..1084    +  terminator     rrnG terminator: transcription terminator from the E. coli ribosomal RNA rrnG operon (Albrechtsen et al., 1991)
   1129..1200    +  misc_feature   3' β-globin insulator: insulator downstream of the human β-globin locus (Farrell et al., 2002)
   1426..2014    -  rep_origin     ori: high-copy-number ColE1/pMB1/pBR322/pUC origin of replication
   2186..2250    -  CDS            bla(M) (fragment): β-lactamase lacking the signal sequence; bla(M); allows cytosolic expression of β-lactamase
   2760..3620    +  CDS            AmpR: β-lactamase; bla; confers resistance to ampicillin, carbenicillin, and related antibiotics
   3633..3769    +  terminator     rrnG terminator: transcription terminator from the E. coli ribosomal RNA rrnG operon (Albrechtsen et al., 1991)
   3921..3992    +  misc_feature   5' β-globin insulator: insulator upstream of the human β-globin locus (Farrell et al., 2002)
   3997..4043    -  terminator     T7 terminator: transcription terminator for bacteriophage T7 RNA polymerase
   4061..4109    -  polyA_signal   poly(A) signal: synthetic polyadenylation signal
   4190..4493    +  enhancer       CMV enhancer: human cytomegalovirus immediate early enhancer
   4566..4583    -  promoter       CMV promoter (fragment): human cytomegalovirus (CMV) immediate early promoter
   4646..4697    +  promoter       CMVd2 promoter: truncated human cytomegalovirus (CMV) immediate early promoter that yields moderately reduced expression relative to the full-length promoter
>Addgene plasmid #151979 | pGBW-m4133382 | depositor full sequence | sequence record 294991 | Full Sequence
CACCATGGAGTCTCTCGTTCCCGGCTTTAAT
[348 nt withheld, positions 32-379]
AACGGAAATAAGGGGGCTGGTGGCCATAGCTATGGGGCAGACCTGAAGTCTTTCGATCTGGGCGACGAGC
TGGGCACCGACCCATATGAGGATTTCCAGGAAAACTGGAACACAAAACACAGCTCCGGGGTAACTCGCGA
GCTAATGCGAGAATTGAATGGAGGGGAAAACCTTTACTTTCAGTCGCACCATCACCATCACCATTAAGCT
AGCTTGACTGACTGAGATACAGCGTACCTTCAGCTCACAGACATGATAAGATACATTGATGAGTTTGGAC
AAACCACAACTAGAATGCAGTGAAAAAAATGCTTTATTTGTGAAATTTGTGATGCTATTGCTTTATTTGT
AACCATTATAAGCTGCAATAAACAAGTTAACAACAACAATTGCATTCATTTTATGTTTCAGGTTCAGGGG
GAGGTGTGGGAGGTTTTTTAAAGCAAGTAAAACCTCTACAAATGTGGTATTGGCCCATCTCTATCGGTAT
CGTAGCATAACCCCTTGGGGCCTCTAAACGGGTCTTGAGGGGTTTTTTGTGCCCCTCGGGCCGGATTGCT
ATCTACCGGCATTGGCGCAGAAAAAAATGCCTGATGCGACGCTGCGCGTCTTATACTCCCACATATGCCA
GATTCAGCAACGGATACGGCTTCCCCAACTTGCCCACTTCCATACGTGTCCTCCTTACCAGAAATTTATC
CTTAAGGTCGTCAGCTATCCTGCAGGCGATCTCTCGATTTCGATCAAGACATTCCTTTAATGGTCTTTTC
TGGACACCACTAGGGGTCAGAAGTAGTTCATCAAACTTTCTTCCCTCCCTAATCTCATTGGTTACCTTGG
GCTATCGAAACTTAATTAACCAGTCAAGTCAGCTACTTGGCGAGATCGACTTGTCTGGGTTTCGACTACG
CTCAGAATTGCGTCAGTCAAGTTCGATCTGGTCCTTGCTATTGCACCCGTTCTCCGATTACGAGTTTCAT
TTAAATCATGTGAGCAAAAGGCCAGCAAAAGGCCAGGAACCGTAAAAAGGCCGCGTTGCTGGCGTTTTTC
CATAGGCTCCGCCCCCCTGACGAGCATCACAAAAATCGACGCTCAAGTCAGAGGTGGCGAAACCCGACAG
GACTATAAAGATACCAGGCGTTTCCCCCTGGAAGCTCCCTCGTGCGCTCTCCTGTTCCGACCCTGCCGCT
TACCGGATACCTGTCCGCCTTTCTCCCTTCGGGAAGCGTGGCGCTTTCTCATAGCTCACGCTGTAGGTAT
CTCAGTTCGGTGTAGGTCGTTCGCTCCAAGCTGGGCTGTGTGCACGAACCCCCCGTTCAGCCCGACCGCT
GCGCCTTATCCGGTAACTATCGTCTTGAGTCCAACCCGGTAAGACACGACTTATCGCCACTGGCAGCAGC
CACTGGTAACAGGATTAGCAGAGCGAGGTATGTAGGCGGTGCTACAGAGTTCTTGAAGTGGTGGCCTAAC
TACGGCTACACTAGAAGAACAGTATTTGGTATCTGCGCTCTGCTGAAGCCAGTTACCTTCGGAAAAAGAG
TTGGTAGCTCTTGATCCGGCAAACAAACCACCGCTGGTAGCGGTGGTTTTTTTGTTTGCAAGCAGCAGAT
TACGCGCAGAAAAAAAGGATCTCAAGAAGATCCTTTGATCTTTTCTACGGGGTCTGACGCTCAGTGGAAC
GAAAACTCACGTTAAGGGATTTTGGTCATGAGATTATCAAAAAGGATCTTCACCTAGATCCTTTTAAATT
AAAAATGAAGTTTTAAATCAATCTAAAGTATATATGAGTAAACTTGGTCTGACAGTTACCAATGCTTAAT
CAGTGAGGCACCTATCTCAGCGATCTGTCTATTTCGTTCATCCATAGTTGCATTTAAATTTCCGAACTCT
CCAAGGCCCTCGTCGGAAAATCTTCAAACCTTTCGTCCGATCCATCTTGCAGGCTACCTCTCGAACGAAC
TATCGCAAGTCTCTTGGCCGGCCTTGCGCCTTGGCTATTGCTTGGCAGCGCCTATCGCCAGGTATTACTC
CAATCCCGAATATCCGAGATCGGGATCACCCGAGAGAAGTTCAACCTACATCCTCAATCCCGATCTATCC
GAGATCCGAGGAATATCGAAATCGGGGCGCGCCTGGTGTACCGAGAACGATCCTCTCAGTGCGAGTCTCG
ACGATCCATATCGTTGCTTGGCAGTCAGCCAGTCGGAATCCAGCTTGGGACCCAGGAAGTCCAATCGTCA
GATATTGTACTCAAGCCTGGTCACGGCAGCGTACCGATCTGTTTAAACCTAGATATTGATAGTCTGATCG
GTCAACGTATAATCGAGTCCTAGCTTTTGCAAACATCTATCAAGAGACAGGATCAGCAGGAGGCTTTCGC
ATGAGTATTCAACATTTCCGTGTCGCCCTTATTCCCTTTTTTGCGGCATTTTGCCTTCCTGTTTTTGCTC
ACCCAGAAACGCTGGTGAAAGTAAAAGATGCTGAAGATCAGTTGGGTGCGCGAGTGGGTTACATCGAACT
GGATCTCAACAGCGGTAAGATCCTTGAGAGTTTTCGCCCCGAAGAACGCTTTCCAATGATGAGCACTTTT
AAAGTTCTGCTATGTGGCGCGGTATTATCCCGTATTGACGCCGGGCAAGAGCAACTCGGTCGCCGCATAC
ACTATTCTCAGAATGACTTGGTTGAGTATTCACCAGTCACAGAAAAGCATCTTACGGATGGCATGACAGT
AAGAGAATTATGCAGTGCTGCCATAACCATGAGTGATAACACTGCGGCCAACTTACTTCTGACAACGATT
GGAGGACCGAAGGAGCTAACCGCTTTTTTGCACAACATGGGGGATCATGTAACTCGCCTTGATCGTTGGG
AACCGGAGCTGAATGAAGCCATACCAAACGACGAGCGTGACACCACGATGCCTGTAGCAATGGCAACAAC
CTTGCGTAAACTATTAACTGGCGAACTACTTACTCTAGCTTCCCGGCAACAGTTGATAGACTGGATGGAG
GCGGATAAAGTTGCAGGACCACTTCTGCGCTCGGCCCTTCCGGCTGGCTGGTTTATTGCTGATAAATCTG
GAGCCGGTGAGCGTGGGTCTCGCGGTATCATTGCAGCACTGGGGCCAGATGGTAAGCCCTCCCGTATCGT
AGTTATCTACACGACGGGGAGTCAGGCAACTATGGATGAACGAAATAGACAGATCGCTGAGATAGGTGCC
TCACTGATTAAGCATTGGTAACCGATTCTAGGTGCATTGGCGCAGAAAAAAATGCCTGATGCGACGCTGC
GCGTCTTATACTCCCACATATGCCAGATTCAGCAACGGATACGGCTTCCCCAACTTGCCCACTTCCATAC
GTGTCCTCCTTACCAGAAATTTATCCTTAAGATCCCGAATCGTTTAAACTCGACTCTGGCTCTATCGAAT
CTCCGTCGTTTCGAGCTTACGCGAACAGCCGTGGCGCTCATTTGCTCGTCGGGCATCGAATCTCGTCAGC
TATCGTCAGCTTACCTTTTTGGCAGCGATCGCGGCTCCCGACATCTTGGACCATTAGCTCCACAGGTATC
TTCTTCCCTCTAGTGGTCATAACAGCAGCTTCAGCTACCTCTCAATTCAAAAAACCCCTCAAGACCCGTT
TAGAGGCCCCAAGGGGTTATGCTATCAATCGTTGCGTTACACACACAAAAAACCAACACACATCCATCTT
CGATGGATAGCGATTTTATTATCTAACTGCTGATCGAGTGTAGCCAGATCTAGTAATCAATTACGGGGTC
ATTAGTTCATAGCCCATATATGGAGTTCCGCGTTACATAACTTACGGTAAATGGCCCGCCTGGCTGACCG
CCCAACGACCCCCGCCCATTGACGTCAATAATGACGTATGTTCCCATAGTAACGCCAATAGGGACTTTCC
ATTGACGTCAATGGGTGGAGTATTTACGGTAAACTGCCCACTTGGCAGTACATCAAGTGTATCATATGCC
AAGTACGCCCCCTATTGACGTCAATGACGGTAAATGGCCCGCCTGGCATTATGCCCAGTACATGACCTTA
TGGGACTTTCCTACTTGGCAGTACATCTACGTATTAGTCATCGCTATTACCATGCTGATGCGGTTTTGGC
AGTACATCAATGGGCGTGGATAGCGGTTTGACTCACGGGGATTTCCAAGTCTCCACCCCATTGACGTCAA
TGGGAGTTTGTTTTGGCACCAAAATCAACGGGACTTTCCAAAATGTCGTAACAACTCCGCCCCATTGACG
CAAATGGGCGGTAGGCGTGTACGGTGGGAGGTCTATATAAGCAGAGCTGGTTTAGTGAACCGTCAGATCA
GATCTTTGTCGATCCTACCATCCACTCGACACACCCGCCAGCGGCCGC
